>Addgene plasmid #158575 | Sticky-147-4X | addgene full sequence | sequence record 317165 | Addgene NGS Result
TAATGTGAGTTAGCTCACTCATTAGGCACCCCAGGCTTTACACTTTATGCTTCCGGCTCGTATGTTGTGT
GGAATTGTGAGCGGATAACAATTTCACACAGGAAACAGCTATGACCATGATTACGCCAAGCTTAAAAAAA
GATCTAAAGGTACCATATATCCCGGTGCCGAGGCCGCTCAATTGGTCGTAGACAGCTCTAGCACCGCTTA
AACGCACGTACGCGCTGTCTACCGCGTTTTAACCGCCACTAGAAGCGCTTACTAGTCTCCAGGCACGTGT
GAGACCGGCATATATGGTACCAAAGGATCTAAAGGTACCATATATCCCGGTGCCGAGGCCGCTCAATTGG
TCGTAGACAGCTCTAGCACCGCTTAAACGCACGTACGCGCTGTCTACCGCGTTTTAACCGCCACTAGAAG
CGCTTACTAGTCTCCAGGCACGTGTGAGACCGGCATATATGGTACCAAAGGATCTAAAGGTACCATATAT
CCCGGTGCCGAGGCCGCTCAATTGGTCGTAGACAGCTCTAGCACCGCTTAAACGCACGTACGCGCTGTCT
ACCGCGTTTTAACCGCCACTAGAAGCGCTTACTAGTCTCCAGGCACGTGTGAGACCGGCATATATGGTAC
CAAAGGATCTAAAGGTACCATATATCCCGGTGCCGAGGCCGCTCAATTGGTCGTAGACAGCTCTAGCACC
GCTTAAACGCACGTACGCGCTGTCTACCGCGTTTTAACCGCCACTAGAAGCGCTTACTAGTCTCCAGGCA
CGTGTGAGACCGGCATATATGGTACCAAAGGATCCGAATTCACTGGCCGTCGTTTTACAACGTCGTGACT
GGGAAAACCCTGGCGTTACCCAACTTAATCGCCTTGCAGCACATCCCCCTTTCGCCAGCTGGCGTAATAG
CGAAGAGGCCCGCACCGATCGCCCTTCCCAACAGTTGCGCAGCCTGAATGGCGAATGGCGCCTGATGCGG
TATTTTCTCCTTACGCATCTGTGCGGTATTTCACACCGCATATGGTGCACTCTCAGTACAATCTGCTCTG
ATGCCGCATAGTTAAGCCAGCCCCGACACCCGCCAACACCCGCTGACGCGCCCTGACGGGCTTGTCTGCT
CCCGGCATCCGCTTACAGACAAGCTGTGACCGTCTCCGGGAGCTGCATGTGTCAGAGGTTTTCACCGTCA
TCACCGAAACGCGCGAGACGAAAGGGCCTCGTGATACGCCTATTTTTATAGGTTAATGTCATGATAATAA
TGGTTTCTTAGACGTCAGGTGGCACTTTTCGGGGAAATGTGCGCGGAACCCCTATTTGTTTATTTTTCTA
AATACATTCAAATATGTATCCGCTCATGAGACAATAACCCTGATAAATGCTTCAATAATATTGAAAAAGG
AAGAGTATGAGTATTCAACATTTCCGTGTCGCCCTTATTCCCTTTTTTGCGGCATTTTGCCTTCCTGTTT
TTGCTCACCCAGAAACGCTGGTGAAAGTAAAAGATGCTGAAGATCAGTTGGGTGCACGAGTGGGTTACAT
CGAACTGGATCTCAACAGCGGTAAGATCCTTGAGAGTTTTCGCCCCGAAGAACGTTTTCCAATGATGAGC
ACTTTTAAAGTTCTGCTATGTGGCGCGGTATTATCCCGTATTGACGCCGGGCAAGAGCAACTCGGTCGCC
GCATACACTATTCTCAGAATGACTTGGTTGAGTACTCACCAGTCACAGAAAAGCATCTTACGGATGGCAT
GACAGTAAGAGAATTATGCAGTGCTGCCATAACCATGAGTGATAACACTGCGGCCAACTTACTTCTGACA
ACGATCGGAGGACCGAAGGAGCTAACCGCTTTTTTGCACAACATGGGGGATCATGTAACTCGCCTTGATC
GTTGGGAACCGGAGCTGAATGAAGCCATACCAAACGACGAGCGTGACACCACGATGCCTGTAGCAATGGC
AACAACGTTGCGCAAACTATTAACTGGCGAACTACTTACTCTAGCTTCCCGGCAACAATTAATAGACTGG
ATGGAGGCGGATAAAGTTGCAGGACCACTTCTGCGCTCGGCCCTTCCGGCTGGCTGGTTTATTGCTGATA
AATCTGGAGCCGGTGAGCGTGGGTCTCGCGGTATCATTGCAGCACTGGGGCCAGATGGTAAGCCCTCCCG
TATCGTAGTTATCTACACGACGGGGAGTCAGGCAACTATGGATGAACGAAATAGACAGATCGCTGAGATA
GGTGCCTCACTGATTAAGCATTGGTAACTGTCAGACCAAGTTTACTCATATATACTTTAGATTGATTTAA
AACTTCATTTTTAATTTAAAAGGATCTAGGTGAAGATCCTTTTTGATAATCTCATGACCAAAATCCCTTA
ACGTGAGTTTTCGTTCCACTGAGCGTCAGACCCCGTAGAAAAGATCAAAGGATCTTCTTGAGATCCTTTT
TTTCTGCGCGTAATCTGCTGCTTGCAAACAAAAAAACCACCGCTACCAGCGGTGGTTTGTTTGCCGGATC
AAGAGCTACCAACTCTTTTTCCGAAGGTAACTGGCTTCAGCAGAGCGCAGATACCAAATACTGTTCTTCT
AGTGTAGCCGTAGTTAGGCCACCACTTCAAGAACTCTGTAGCACCGCCTACATACCTCGCTCTGCTAATC
CTGTTACCAGTGGCTGCTGCCAGTGGCGATAAGTCGTGTCTTACCGGGTTGGACTCAAGACGATAGTTAC
CGGATAAGGCGCAGCGGTCGGGCTGAACGGGGGGTTCGTGCACACAGCCCAGCTTGGAGCGAACGACCTA
CACCGAACTGAGATACCTACAGCGTGAGCTATGAGAAAGCGCCACGCTTCCCGAAGGGAGAAAGGCGGAC
AGGTATCCGGTAAGCGGCAGGGTCGGAACAGGAGAGCGCACGAGGGAGCTTCCAGGGGGAAACGCCTGGT
ATCTTTATAGTCCTGTCGGGTTTCGCCACCTCTGACTTGAGCGTCGATTTTTGTGATGCTCGTCAGGGGG
GCGGAGCCTATGGAAAAACGCCAGCAACGCGGCCTTTTTACGGTTCCTGGCCTTTTGCTGGCCTTTTGCT
CACATGTTCTTTCCTGCGTTATCCCCTGATTCTGTGGATAACCGTATTACCGCCTTTGAGTGAGCTGATA
CCGCTCGCCGCAGCCGAACGACCGAGCGCAGCGAGTCAGTGAGCGAGGAAGCGGAAGAGCGCCCAATACG
CAAACCGCCTCTCCCCGCGCGTTGGCCGATTCATTAATGCAGCTGGCACGACAGGTTTCCCGACTGGAAA
GCGGGCAGTGAGCGCAACGCAAT
Features (pLannotate 1.2.2; 10 found; start..end, strand, type, name):
      1..22      +  protein_bind   CAP binding site: CAP binding activates transcription in the presence of cAMP. E. coli catabolite activator protein
     37..67      +  promoter       lac promoter: promoter for the E. coli lac operon
     75..91      +  protein_bind   lac operator: The lac repressor binds to the lac operator to inhibit transcription in E. coli. This inhibition can be relieved by adding lactose or isopropyl-β-D-thiogalactopyranoside (IPTG). lac repressor encoded by lacI
    808..965     +  CDS            lacZα (fragment): LacZα fragment of β-galactosidase; lacZ fragment
    971..1070    -  misc_feature   bom (fragment): basis of mobility region from pBR322
   1172..1207    -  CDS            rop (fragment): Rop protein, which maintains plasmids at low copy number; rop
   1302..1406    +  promoter       AmpR promoter: bla
   1407..2267    +  CDS            AmpR: β-lactamase; bla; confers resistance to ampicillin, carbenicillin, and related antibiotics
   2438..3026    +  rep_origin     ori: high-copy-number ColE1/pMB1/pBR322/pUC origin of replication
   3209..3301    +  CDS            lacI (fragment): lac repressor; lacI; The lac repressor binds to the lac operator to inhibit transcription in E. coli. This inhibition can be relieved by adding lactose or isopropyl-β-D-thiogalactopyranoside (IPTG).
