[The description below was written by a language model from this plasmid's Addgene catalogue record and pLannotate feature annotations shown in this document.]
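Description:
Sticky-147-4X is a pUC19-based bacterial plasmid whose job is simply to be amplified in E. coli as a source of a defined DNA fragment for assembling nucleosome core particles. It is not an expression vector. The sequenced record is about 3.3 kb and carries the usual pUC elements: the high-copy ColE1/pMB1-type origin of replication and the β-lactamase gene (AmpR) with its own promoter, giving ampicillin selection. Short remnants annotated as bom, rop and lacI fragments are typical pUC/pBR322-derived backbone sequence and have no functional role here.

The payload was cloned between the HindIII and EcoRI sites of the pUC19 polylinker, which lies downstream of the CAP binding site, lac promoter and lac operator and interrupts lacZα. The feature table leaves a stretch of roughly 700 bp unannotated between the lac operator and the remaining lacZα fragment, and this gap corresponds to the position of the insert and flanking polylinker sequence. The catalogue entry lists the plasmid as an empty backbone and does not describe the insert. The name suggests four tandem copies of a 147 bp nucleosome-length fragment designed to be released with cohesive ("sticky") ends, and the size of the gap is compatible with that reading, but the record does not state the repeat number, the sequence origin or the enzyme used for excision. M13 forward and reverse primer sites flank the insert for sequence verification.

The associated work examined PARP1 interaction with nucleosomes containing γH2A.X. The stated use is large-scale production of this DNA for reconstitution with histone octamers for structural or biochemical studies.
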