Addgene plasmid #158575: Sticky-147-4X
Purpose: (Empty Backbone) Production of DNA fragment for nucleosome core particle preparation
Depositing lab: Curt Davey. Depositing organization: Nanyang Technological University. Publication: PARP1 exhibits enhanced association and catalytic efficiency with gammaH2A.X-nucleosome. Sharma D, De Falco L, Padavattan S, Rao C, Geifman-Shochat S, Liu CF, Davey CA. Nat Commun. 2019 Dec 17;10(1):5751. doi: 10.1038/s41467-019-13641-0. PubMed 31848352.
Backbone
  Vector backbone: pUC19
  Backbone manufacturer: Genscript
  Backbone size (bp): 2710
  Modifications to backbone: cloned into the HindIII and EcoRI sites of the pUC19 vector
  Vector type: Bacterial vector for DNA production
Growth in bacteria
  Bacterial resistance: Ampicillin, 100 μg/mL
  Growth temperature: 37°C
  Growth strain: DH5alpha
  Copy number: High Copy
Gene/Insert
  Cloning method: Restriction Enzyme
  Sequencing primers: 5′ M13 fwd; 3′ M13 rev
Terms and licenses: Academic/Nonprofit Terms; Industry Terms: Not Available to Industry
Depositor comments: Please cite the following article in any publications where this construct is utilized: Sharma D, De Falco L, Padavattan S, Rao C, Geifman-Shochat S, Liu CF, Davey CA. 2019. PARP1 exhibits enhanced association and catalytic efficiency with gammaH2A.X-nucleosome. Nat. Commun.10(1): 5751. doi: 10.1038/s41467-019-13641-0.
How to cite: Sticky-147-4X was a gift from Curt Davey (Addgene plasmid # 158575 ; http://n2t.net/addgene:158575 ; RRID:Addgene_158575)
