>Addgene plasmid #158575 | Sticky-147-4X | depositor partial sequence | sequence record 306057 | Four copies of sticky-147 bp sequence is cloned into HindIII & EcoRI site of pUC19
AAAAAAAGATCTAAAGGTACCATATATCCCGGTGCCGAGGCCGCTCAATTGGTCGTAGACAGCTCTAGCA
CCGCTTAAACGCACGTACGCGCTGTCTACCGCGTTTTAACCGCCACTAGAAGCGCTTACTAGTCTCCAGG
CACGTGTGAGACCGGCATATATGGTACCAAAGGATCTAAAGGTACCATATATCCCGGTGCCGAGGCCGCT
CAATTGGTCGTAGACAGCTCTAGCACCGCTTAAACGCACGTACGCGCTGTCTACCGCGTTTTAACCGCCA
CTAGAAGCGCTTACTAGTCTCCAGGCACGTGTGAGACCGGCATATATGGTACCAAAGGATCTAAAGGTAC
CATATATCCCGGTGCCGAGGCCGCTCAATTGGTCGTAGACAGCTCTAGCACCGCTTAAACGCACGTACGC
GCTGTCTACCGCGTTTTAACCGCCACTAGAAGCGCTTACTAGTCTCCAGGCACGTGTGAGACCGGCATAT
ATGGTACCAAAGGATCTAAAGGTACCATATATCCCGGTGCCGAGGCCGCTCAATTGGTCGTAGACAGCTC
TAGCACCGCTTAAACGCACGTACGCGCTGTCTACCGCGTTTTAACCGCCACTAGAAGCGCTTACTAGTCT
CCAGGCACGTGTGAGACCGGCATATATGGTACCAAAGGATCC
